Addgene plasmid #8320: pJ3 SHP2 D61A
Depositing lab: Ben Neel. Depositing organization: Beth Israel Deaconess Medical Center. Publication: Multiple requirements for SHPTP2 in epidermal growth factor-mediated cell cycle progression. Bennett AM, Hausdorff SF, O'Reilly AM, Freeman RM, Neel BG. Mol Cell Biol 1996 Mar;16(3):1189-202. PubMed 8622663.
Backbone
  Vector backbone: pJ3omega
  Backbone size w/o insert (bp): 3500
  Vector type: Mammalian Expression
Growth in bacteria
  Bacterial resistance: Ampicillin, 100 μg/mL
  Growth temperature: 37°C
  Growth strain: DH5alpha
  Copy number: High Copy
Gene/Insert
  Gene/Insert name: SHP2 (alt names: SH-PTP2; PTPN11)
  Species: H. sapiens (human)
  Insert size (bp): 2276
  Mutation: D61A (activated mutant)
  GenBank ID: L03535
  Entrez Gene: PTPN11 (a.k.a. BPTP3, CFC, JMML, METCDS, NS1, PTP-1D, PTP2C, SH-PTP2, SH-PTP3, SHP2)
  Cloning method: Restriction Enzyme; 5′ cloning site EcoRI (not destroyed); 3′ cloning site EcoR1 (not destroyed)
  Sequencing primers: 5′ na
Terms and licenses: Academic/Nonprofit Terms; Industry Terms: Not Available to Industry
How to cite: pJ3 SHP2 D61A was a gift from Ben Neel (Addgene plasmid # 8320 ; http://n2t.net/addgene:8320 ; RRID:Addgene_8320)
