[The description below was written by a language model from this plasmid's Addgene catalogue record.]
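Description:
pJ3 SHP2 D61A is a mammalian expression plasmid built on the pJ3omega backbone (about 3.5 kb without insert). It carries a human cDNA of roughly 2.3 kb for the protein tyrosine phosphatase SHP2, also known as SH-PTP2 and encoded by PTPN11. In bacteria it is maintained as a high-copy plasmid under ampicillin selection. The record gives no feature table. It therefore does not name the promoter driving expression in mammalian cells, the polyadenylation signal or the origin of replication, and it lists no mammalian selection marker, epitope tag or reporter. The insert was placed in the vector by restriction cloning, and intact EcoRI sites flank it at both ends. The whole cDNA can therefore be released as a single EcoRI fragment, although cloning through one site also means that orientation had to be checked when the plasmid was made.

The insert carries a D61A substitution, which the record annotates as an activated mutant. Asp61 lies in the N-terminal SH2 domain of SHP2. In the basal state this domain folds back onto the catalytic domain and blocks the active site. Disrupting that autoinhibitory contact is generally understood to raise phosphatase activity without the need for phosphotyrosine ligand binding. The plasmid is suited to expressing a gain-of-function form of SHP2 in transfected mammalian cells, typically for comparison with wild-type or catalytically inactive versions. The associated publication examined the requirements for SHP2 in cell cycle progression driven by epidermal growth factor, which places the construct in studies of receptor tyrosine kinase signalling.
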