>Addgene plasmid #8320 | pJ3 SHP2 D61A | addgene partial sequence | sequence record 16947 | 8320 sequence with SV40pro-F
CCCCGCTAACNTCAGAGTGTGAGGAGGCTTTTTTGGAGGCCTAGGCTTTTGCAAAAGCTTCGATCGTCGA
CTCTAGAGGATCCCCGGGCGAGCTCGAATTCCGGGCGGGAGGAACATGACATCGCGGAGATGGTTTCACC
CAAATATCACTGGTGTGGAGGCAGAAAACCTACTGTTGACAAGAGGAGTTGATGGCAGTTTTTTGGCAAG
GCCTAGTAAAAGTAACCCTGGAGACTTCACACTTTCCGTTAGAAGAAATGGAGCTGTCACCCACATCAAG
ATTCAGAACACTGGTGCTTACTATGACCTGTATGGAGGGGAGAAATTTGCCACTTTGGCTGAGTTGGTCC
AGTATTACATGGAACATCACGGGCAATTAAAAGAGAAGAATGGAGATGTCATTGAGCTTAAATATCCTCT
GAACTGTGCAGATCCTACCTCTGAAAGGTGGTTTCATGGACATCTCTCTGGGAAAGAAGCAGAGAAATTA
TTAACTGAAAAAGGAAAACATGGTAGTTTTCTTGTACGAGAGAGCCAGAGCCACCCTGGAGATTTTGTTC
TTTCTGTGCGCACTGGTGATGACAAAGGGGAGAGCAATGACGGCAAGTCTAAAGTGACCCATGTTATGAT
TCGCTGTCAGGAACTGAAATACGACGTTTGAGTNTNNATNGCCCAGAAA
